Addgene plasmid #199705: pcDNA3.1(-)-Green Falcan1
Purpose: green fluorescent indicator for cAMP imaging
Depositing lab: Tetsuya Kitaguchi. Depositing organization: Tokyo Institute of Technology. Publication: Development of green fluorescent protein-based cAMP indicators for covering a wide range of cAMP concentrations. Hiasa S, Fujimori T, Aiki S, Ueda H, Tsuboi T, Kitaguchi T. RSC Adv. 2023 May 22;13(23):15514-15520. doi: 10.1039/d3ra01390a. eCollection 2023 May 22. PubMed 37223420.
Backbone
  Vector backbone: pcDNA3.1(-)
  Vector type: Mammalian Expression
Growth in bacteria
  Bacterial resistance: Ampicillin, 100 μg/mL
  Growth temperature: 37°C
  Growth strain: DH5alpha
  Copy number: High Copy
Gene/Insert
  Gene/Insert name: Green Falcan1
  Insert size (bp): 1521
  Promoter: CMV
  Cloning method: Restriction Enzyme; 5′ cloning site EcoRI (not destroyed); 3′ cloning site HindIII (not destroyed)
  Sequencing primers: 5′ CGCAAATGGGCGGTAGGCGTG
Terms and licenses: Academic/Nonprofit Terms; Industry Terms: Not Available to Industry
How to cite: pcDNA3.1(-)-Green Falcan1 was a gift from Tetsuya Kitaguchi (Addgene plasmid # 199705 ; http://n2t.net/addgene:199705 ; RRID:Addgene_199705)
