[The description below was written by a language model from this plasmid's Addgene catalogue record and pLannotate feature annotations shown in this document.]
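Description:
pcDNA3.1(-)-Green Falcan1 is a mammalian expression plasmid encoding Green Falcan1, a genetically encoded green fluorescent indicator for imaging cAMP. It is built on the pcDNA3.1(-) backbone and is propagated in E. coli through a high-copy ColE1/pUC-type origin with ampicillin selection from the β-lactamase gene. The backbone also carries an f1 phage origin and an SV40 promoter-driven neomycin phosphotransferase cassette with an SV40 polyadenylation signal, which can support G418 selection of stably transfected mammalian cells.

The roughly 1.5 kb insert was cloned between EcoRI and HindIII sites downstream of the human CMV immediate-early enhancer and promoter, and its transcript is terminated by the bovine growth hormone polyadenylation signal. A T7 promoter lies between the CMV promoter and the insert. The automated annotation suggests the sensor's architecture: an N-terminal portion of a GFP-family protein (matched as EGFP), followed by a fragment matching the mouse PKA regulatory subunit Prkar1b, followed by a C-terminal fluorescent protein segment (matched to the Venus C-terminal fragment). This arrangement is consistent with a single-fluorescent-protein indicator in which a cAMP-binding domain is inserted into a split green fluorescent protein, so that cAMP binding alters fluorescence, although the record does not spell out the design or the response. A short His-tag-like match sits just upstream of the fluorescent protein sequence. Other short hits, such as the App, HIV-1 LTR, ble and lacI fragments, are probably annotation artefacts or vector remnants rather than functional parts. The associated work describes a series of GFP-based indicators covering a wide range of cAMP concentrations, and this construct is intended for live-cell cAMP imaging after transfection.
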