Features (pLannotate 1.2.2; 24 found; start..end, strand, type, name):
     28..80      -  misc_feature   bom (fragment): basis of mobility region from pBR322
    235..614     +  enhancer       CMV enhancer: human cytomegalovirus immediate early enhancer
    615..818     +  promoter       CMV promoter: human cytomegalovirus (CMV) immediate early promoter
    814..847     +  LTR            5' LTR (truncated) (fragment): truncated 5' long terminal repeat (LTR) from HIV-1
    863..881     +  promoter       T7 promoter: promoter for bacteriophage T7 RNA polymerase
    960..1106    +  CDS            App (fragment): A4_MOUSE - Experimental evidence at protein level: Swiss-Prot protein existence level 1. N-APP binds TNFRSF21 triggering caspase activation and degeneration of both neuronal cell bodies (via caspase-3) and axons (via caspase-6). From Mus musculus (Mouse).
   1213..1234    +  CDS            9xHis (fragment): 9xHis affinity tag
   1260..1694    +  CDS            EGFP (fragment): the original enhanced GFP (Yang et al., 1996) mammalian codon-optimized
   1704..2183    +  CDS            Prkar1b (fragment): KAP1_MOUSE - Experimental evidence at protein level: Swiss-Prot protein existence level 1. Regulatory subunit of the cAMP-dependent protein kinases involved in cAMP signaling in cells. From Mus musculus (Mouse).
   2226..2477    +  CDS            VC155: C-terminal fragment of mVenus for use in bimolecular fluorescence complementation (BiFC) (Kodama and Hu, 2010)
   2513..2737    +  polyA_signal   bGH poly(A) signal: bovine growth hormone polyadenylation signal
   2741..2762    +  promoter       SV40 promoter (fragment): SV40 enhancer and early promoter
   2783..3211    +  rep_origin     f1 ori (sequence partly withheld): f1 bacteriophage origin of replication; arrow indicates direction of (+) strand synthesis
   3225..3554    +  promoter       SV40 promoter: SV40 enhancer and early promoter
   3621..4412    +  CDS            neo: KKA2_KLEPN - Also known as kan, nptII. Experimental evidence at protein level: Swiss-Prot protein existence level 1. Resistance to kanamycin, neomycin, paromomycin, ribostamycin, butirosin and gentamicin B. From Klebsiella pneumoniae.
   4436..4594    +  CDS            ble (fragment): BLE_KLEPN - Experimental evidence at protein level: Swiss-Prot protein existence level 1. Binding protein with a strong affinity to the bleomycin family of antibiotics. Binds to CL990; an antimitotic-antibiotic compound. From Klebsiella pneumoniae.
   4589..4710    +  polyA_signal   SV40 poly(A) signal: SV40 polyadenylation signal
   4783..4799    -  protein_bind   lac operator: The lac repressor binds to the lac operator to inhibit transcription in E. coli. This inhibition can be relieved by adding lactose or isopropyl-β-D-thiogalactopyranoside (IPTG). lac repressor encoded by lacI
   4807..4837    -  promoter       lac promoter: promoter for the E. coli lac operon
   4852..4873    -  protein_bind   CAP binding site: CAP binding activates transcription in the presence of cAMP. E. coli catabolite activator protein
   4886..4978    -  CDS            lacI (fragment): lac repressor; lacI; The lac repressor binds to the lac operator to inhibit transcription in E. coli. This inhibition can be relieved by adding lactose or isopropyl-β-D-thiogalactopyranoside (IPTG).
   5161..5749    -  rep_origin     ori: high-copy-number ColE1/pMB1/pBR322/pUC origin of replication
   5920..6780    -  CDS            AmpR: β-lactamase; bla; confers resistance to ampicillin, carbenicillin, and related antibiotics
   6781..6885    -  promoter       AmpR promoter: bla
>Addgene plasmid #199705 | pcDNA3.1(-)-Green Falcan1 | addgene full sequence | sequence record 394151 | Addgene NGS Result
GACGGATCGGGAGATCTCCCGATCCCCTATGGTGCACTCTCAGTACAATCTGCTCTGATGCCGCATAGTT
AAGCCAGTATCTGCTCCCTGCTTGTGTGTTGGAGGTCGCTGAGTAGTGCGCGAGCAAAATTTAAGCTACA
ACAAGGCAAGGCTTGACCGACAATTGCATGAAGAATCTGCTTAGGGTTAGGCGTTTTGCGCTGCTTCGCG
ATGTACGGGCCAGATATACGCGTTGACATTGATTATTGACTAGTTATTAATAGTAATCAATTACGGGGTC
ATTAGTTCATAGCCCATATATGGAGTTCCGCGTTACATAACTTACGGTAAATGGCCCGCCTGGCTGACCG
CCCAACGACCCCCGCCCATTGACGTCAATAATGACGTATGTTCCCATAGTAACGCCAATAGGGACTTTCC
ATTGACGTCAATGGGTGGAGTATTTACGGTAAACTGCCCACTTGGCAGTACATCAAGTGTATCATATGCC
AAGTACGCCCCCTATTGACGTCAATGACGGTAAATGGCCCGCCTGGCATTATGCCCAGTACATGACCTTA
TGGGACTTTCCTACTTGGCAGTACATCTACGTATTAGTCATCGCTATTACCATGGTGATGCGGTTTTGGC
AGTACATCAATGGGCGTGGATAGCGGTTTGACTCACGGGGATTTCCAAGTCTCCACCCCATTGACGTCAA
TGGGAGTTTGTTTTGGCACCAAAATCAACGGGACTTTCCAAAATGTCGTAACAACTCCGCCCCATTGACG
CAAATGGGCGGTAGGCGTGTACGGTGGGAGGTCTATATAAGCAGAGCTCTCTGGCTAACTAGAGAACCCA
CTGCTTACTGGCTTATCGAAATTAATACGACTCACTATAGGGAGACCCAAGCTGGCTAGCGTTTAAACGG
GCCCTCTAGACTCGAGCGGCCGCCACTGTGCTGGATATCTGCAGAATTCATGGCCGAGGAAAGCGACAGC
GTGGATTCTGCGGATGCAGAGGAGGATGACTCTGATGTCTGGTGGGGTGGAGCGGACACAGACTACGCTG
ATGGCGGTGAAGACAAAGTAGTAGAAGTCGCCGAAGAGGAGGAAGTGGCTGATGTTGAGGAAGAGGAAGC
TGATGATGATGAGGATGTGGAGGATGGGGACGAGGTGGAGGAGGAGGCCGAGGAGCCCTACGAAGAGGCC
ACCGAGAGAACAACCAGCACTGCCACCACCACCACAACCACCACTGAGTCCGTGGAGGAGGTGGGATCCA
TGGTGAGCAAGGGCGAGGAGCTGTTCACCGGGGTGGTGCCCATCCAGGTCGAGCTGGACGGCGACGTAAA
CGGCCACAAGTTCAGCGTGTCCGGCGAGGGTGAGGGCGATGCCACCTACGGCAAGCTGACCCTGAAGTTC
ATCTGCACCACCGGCAAGCTGCCCGTGCCCTGGCCCACCCTCGTGACCACCCTGACCTACGGCGTGCAGT
GCTTCAGCCGCTACCCCGACCACATGAAGCAGCACGACTTCTTCAAGTCCGCCATGCCCGAAGGCTACAT
CCAGGAGCGCACCATCTTCTTCAAGGACGACGGCAACTACAAGACCCGCGCCGAGGTGAAGTTCGAGGGC
GACACCCTGGTGAACCGCATCGAGCTGAAGGGCATCGACTTCAAGGAGGACGGCAACATCCTGCGGCACA
AGCTGGAGTACAACCATTTAAAGCCTATTGTTTTGGTGCGTCGCAAGCGGGGCGGTGTGAGTGCTGAAGT
CTACACTGAAGAAGATGCTGTCTCCTACGTGAGGAAGGTCATTCCCAAGGACTATAAGACCATGACCGCG
CTGGCCAAGGCCATTTCTAAGAACGTGCTCTTTTCTCACCTGGACGACAACGAGAGAAGTGACATATTTG
ACGCCATGTTTCCTGTCACTCACATCGGTGGGGAAACAGTCATACAGCAAGGGAATGAAGGAGATAATTT
CTATGTGATTGACCAAGGAGAAGTAGATGTATATGTGAACGGGGAATGGGTGACCAACATCAGTGAGGGG
GGAAGTTTCGGGGAGCTGGCTCTCATCTACGGCACCCCCAGACATGCTACCGTGAAGGCCAAGACGGACC
TCAAGCTCTGGGGTATCGACCGTGACAGCTACAGGCGCATCCTCATGGGACGCAATCTGAGGAAACGCAA
GATGTATGAGGAGAGAGTGTTATCTCAGTCACTGGAGAACGTCTATATCAATGCCGACAAGCAGAAGAAC
GGCATCAAGGCGAACTTCAAGATCCGCCACAACATCGAGGACGGCGGCGTGCAGCTCGCCTACCACTACC
AGCAGAACACCCCCATCGGCGACGGCCCCGTGCTGCTGCCCGACAACCACTACCTGAGCGTGCAGTCCAT
ACTTTCGAAAGACCCCAACGAGAAGCGCGATCACATGGTCCTGCTGGAGTTCGTGACCGCCGCCGGGATC
ACTCTCGGCATGGACGAGCTGTACAAGTAAAAGCTTAAGTTTAAACCGCTGATCAGCCTCGACTGTGCCT
TCTAGTTGCCAGCCATCTGTTGTTTGCCCCTCCCCCGTGCCTTCCTTGACCCTGGAAGGTGCCACTCCCA
CTGTCCTTTCCTAATAAAATGAGGAAATTGCATCGCATTGTCTGAGTAGGTGTCATTCTATTCTGGGGGG
TGGGGTGGGGCAGGACAGCAAGGGGGAGGATTGGGAAGACAATAGCAGGCATGCTGGGGATGCGGTGGGC
TCTATGGCTTCTGAGGCGGAAAGAACCAGCTGGGGCTCTAGGGGGTATCCCC
[124 nt withheld, positions 2783-2906]
C
[91 nt withheld, positions 2908-2998]
A
[49 nt withheld, positions 3000-3048]
CCTTTGACGTTGGAGTCCACGTTCTTT
[37 nt withheld, positions 3076-3112]
ACCCTATCTCGGTCTATTCTTTTGATTTATAAGGGATTTTGCCGATTTCGGCCTATTGGTTAAAAAATGA
GCTGATTTAACAAAAATTTAACGCGAATTAATTCTGTGGAATGTGTGTCAGTTAGGGTGTGGAAAGTCCC
CAGGCTCCCCAGCAGGCAGAAGTATGCAAAGCATGCATCTCAATTAGTCAGCAACCAGGTGTGGAAAGTC
CCCAGGCTCCCCAGCAGGCAGAAGTATGCAAAGCATGCATCTCAATTAGTCAGCAACCATAGTCCCGCCC
CTAACTCCGCCCATCCCGCCCCTAACTCCGCCCAGTTCCGCCCATTCTCCGCCCCATGGCTGACTAATTT
TTTTTATTTATGCAGAGGCCGAGGCCGCCTCTGCCTCTGAGCTATTCCAGAAGTAGTGAGGAGGCTTTTT
TGGAGGCCTAGGCTTTTGCAAAAAGCTCCCGGGAGCTTGTATATCCATTTTCGGATCTGATCAAGAGACA
GGATGAGGATCGTTTCGCATGATTGAACAAGATGGATTGCACGCAGGTTCTCCGGCCGCTTGGGTGGAGA
GGCTATTCGGCTATGACTGGGCACAACAGACAATCGGCTGCTCTGATGCCGCCGTGTTCCGGCTGTCAGC
GCAGGGGCGCCCGGTTCTTTTTGTCAAGACCGACCTGTCCGGTGCCCTGAATGAACTGCAGGACGAGGCA
GCGCGGCTATCGTGGCTGGCCACGACGGGCGTTCCTTGCGCAGCTGTGCTCGACGTTGTCACTGAAGCGG
GAAGGGACTGGCTGCTATTGGGCGAAGTGCCGGGGCAGGATCTCCTGTCATCTCACCTTGCTCCTGCCGA
GAAAGTATCCATCATGGCTGATGCAATGCGGCGGCTGCATACGCTTGATCCGGCTACCTGCCCATTCGAC
CACCAAGCGAAACATCGCATCGAGCGAGCACGTACTCGGATGGAAGCCGGTCTTGTCGATCAGGATGATC
TGGACGAAGAGCATCAGGGGCTCGCGCCAGCCGAACTGTTCGCCAGGCTCAAGGCGCGCATGCCCGACGG
CGAGGATCTCGTCGTGACCCATGGCGATGCCTGCTTGCCGAATATCATGGTGGAAAATGGCCGCTTTTCT
GGATTCATCGACTGTGGCCGGCTGGGTGTGGCGGACCGCTATCAGGACATAGCGTTGGCTACCCGTGATA
TTGCTGAAGAGCTTGGCGGCGAATGGGCTGACCGCTTCCTCGTGCTTTACGGTATCGCCGCTCCCGATTC
GCAGCGCATCGCCTTCTATCGCCTTCTTGACGAGTTCTTCTGAGCGGGACTCTGGGGTTCGAAATGACCG
ACCAAGCGACGCCCAACCTGCCATCACGAGATTTCGATTCCACCGCCGCCTTCTATGAAAGGTTGGGCTT
CGGAATCGTTTTCCGGGACGCCGGCTGGATGATCCTCCAGCGCGGGGATCTCATGCTGGAGTTCTTCGCC
CACCCCAACTTGTTTATTGCAGCTTATAATGGTTACAAATAAAGCAATAGCATCACAAATTTCACAAATA
AAGCATTTTTTTCACTGCATTCTAGTTGTGGTTTGTCCAAACTCATCAATGTATCTTATCATGTCTGTAT
ACCGTCGACCTCTAGCTAGAGCTTGGCGTAATCATGGTCATAGCTGTTTCCTGTGTGAAATTGTTATCCG
CTCACAATTCCACACAACATACGAGCCGGAAGCATAAAGTGTAAAGCCTGGGGTGCCTAATGAGTGAGCT
AACTCACATTAATTGCGTTGCGCTCACTGCCCGCTTTCCAGTCGGGAAACCTGTCGTGCCAGCTGCATTA
ATGAATCGGCCAACGCGCGGGGAGAGGCGGTTTGCGTATTGGGCGCTCTTCCGCTTCCTCGCTCACTGAC
TCGCTGCGCTCGGTCGTTCGGCTGCGGCGAGCGGTATCAGCTCACTCAAAGGCGGTAATACGGTTATCCA
CAGAATCAGGGGATAACGCAGGAAAGAACATGTGAGCAAAAGGCCAGCAAAAGGCCAGGAACCGTAAAAA
GGCCGCGTTGCTGGCGTTTTTCCATAGGCTCCGCCCCCCTGACGAGCATCACAAAAATCGACGCTCAAGT
CAGAGGTGGCGAAACCCGACAGGACTATAAAGATACCAGGCGTTTCCCCCTGGAAGCTCCCTCGTGCGCT
CTCCTGTTCCGACCCTGCCGCTTACCGGATACCTGTCCGCCTTTCTCCCTTCGGGAAGCGTGGCGCTTTC
TCATAGCTCACGCTGTAGGTATCTCAGTTCGGTGTAGGTCGTTCGCTCCAAGCTGGGCTGTGTGCACGAA
CCCCCCGTTCAGCCCGACCGCTGCGCCTTATCCGGTAACTATCGTCTTGAGTCCAACCCGGTAAGACACG
ACTTATCGCCACTGGCAGCAGCCACTGGTAACAGGATTAGCAGAGCGAGGTATGTAGGCGGTGCTACAGA
GTTCTTGAAGTGGTGGCCTAACTACGGCTACACTAGAAGAACAGTATTTGGTATCTGCGCTCTGCTGAAG
CCAGTTACCTTCGGAAAAAGAGTTGGTAGCTCTTGATCCGGCAAACAAACCACCGCTGGTAGCGGTGGTT
TTTTTGTTTGCAAGCAGCAGATTACGCGCAGAAAAAAAGGATCTCAAGAAGATCCTTTGATCTTTTCTAC
GGGGTCTGACGCTCAGTGGAACGAAAACTCACGTTAAGGGATTTTGGTCATGAGATTATCAAAAAGGATC
TTCACCTAGATCCTTTTAAATTAAAAATGAAGTTTTAAATCAATCTAAAGTATATATGAGTAAACTTGGT
CTGACAGTTACCAATGCTTAATCAGTGAGGCACCTATCTCAGCGATCTGTCTATTTCGTTCATCCATAGT
TGCCTGACTCCCCGTCGTGTAGATAACTACGATACGGGAGGGCTTACCATCTGGCCCCAGTGCTGCAATG
ATACCGCGAGACCCACGCTCACCGGCTCCAGATTTATCAGCAATAAACCAGCCAGCCGGAAGGGCCGAGC
GCAGAAGTGGTCCTGCAACTTTATCCGCCTCCATCCAGTCTATTAATTGTTGCCGGGAAGCTAGAGTAAG
TAGTTCGCCAGTTAATAGTTTGCGCAACGTTGTTGCCATTGCTACAGGCATCGTGGTGTCACGCTCGTCG
TTTGGTATGGCTTCATTCAGCTCCGGTTCCCAACGATCAAGGCGAGTTACATGATCCCCCATGTTGTGCA
AAAAAGCGGTTAGCTCCTTCGGTCCTCCGATCGTTGTCAGAAGTAAGTTGGCCGCAGTGTTATCACTCAT
GGTTATGGCAGCACTGCATAATTCTCTTACTGTCATGCCATCCGTAAGATGCTTTTCTGTGACTGGTGAG
TACTCAACCAAGTCATTCTGAGAATAGTGTATGCGGCGACCGAGTTGCTCTTGCCCGGCGTCAATACGGG
ATAATACCGCGCCACATAGCAGAACTTTAAAAGTGCTCATCATTGGAAAACGTTCTTCGGGGCGAAAACT
CTCAAGGATCTTACCGCTGTTGAGATCCAGTTCGATGTAACCCACTCGTGCACCCAACTGATCTTCAGCA
TCTTTTACTTTCACCAGCGTTTCTGGGTGAGCAAAAACAGGAAGGCAAAATGCCGCAAAAAAGGGAATAA
GGGCGACACGGAAATGTTGAATACTCATACTCTTCCTTTTTCAATATTATTGAAGCATTTATCAGGGTTA
TTGTCTCATGAGCGGATACATATTTGAATGTATTTAGAAAAATAAACAAATAGGGGTTCCGCGCACATTT
CCCCGAAAAGTGCCACCTGACGTC
